>Addgene plasmid #183504 | pDRM56 tet-AR(1-707)C617Y | addgene full sequence | sequence record 362518 | Addgene NGS Result
TCCCTATCAGTGATAGAGAACGTATGTCGAGTTTACTCCCTATCAGTGATAGAGAACGATGTCGAGTTTA
CTCCCTATCAGTGATAGAGAACGTATGTCGAGTTTACTCCCTATCAGTGATAGAGAACGTATGTCGAGTT
TACTCCCTATCAGTGATAGAGAACGTATGTCGAGTTTATCCCTATCAGTGATAGAGAACGTATGTCGAGT
TTACTCCCTATCAGTGATAGAGAACGTATGTCGAGGTAGGCGGGTACGGTGGGAGGCCTATATAAGCAGA
GCTCGTTTAGTGAACCGTCAGATCGCCTGGAGAATTGGCTAGCATCAACAAGTTTGTACAAAAAAGCAGG
CTGCCACCATGGAAGTGCAGTTAGGGCTGGGAAGGGTCTACCCTCGGCCGCCGTCCAAGACCTACCGAGG
AGCTTTCCAGAATCTGTTCCAGAGCGTGCGCGAAGTGATCCAGAACCCGGGCCCCAGGCACCCAGAGGCC
GCGAGCGCAGCACCTCCCGGCGCCAGTTTGCTGCTGCTGCAGCAGCAGCAGCAGCAGCAGCAGCAGCAGC
AGCAGCAGCAGCAGCAGCAGCAGCAGCAAGAGACTAGCCCCAGGCAGCAGCAGCAGCAGCAGGGTGAGGA
TGGTTCTCCCCAAGCCCATCGTAGAGGCCCCACAGGCTACCTGGTCCTGGATGAGGAACAGCAACCTTCA
CAGCCGCAGTCGGCCCTGGAGTGCCACCCCGAGAGAGGTTGCGTCCCAGAGCCTGGAGCCGCCGTGGCCG
CCAGCAAGGGGCTGCCGCAGCAGCTGCCAGCACCTCCGGACGAGGATGACTCAGCTGCCCCATCCACGTT
GTCCCTGCTGGGCCCCACTTTCCCCGGCTTAAGCAGCTGCTCCGCTGACCTTAAAGACATCCTGAGCGAG
GCCAGCACCATGCAACTCCTTCAGCAACAGCAGCAGGAAGCAGTATCCGAAGGCAGCAGCAGCGGGAGAG
CGAGGGAGGCCTCGGGGGCTCCCACTTCCTCCAAGGACAATTACTTAGGGGGCACTTCGACCATTTCTGA
CAACGCCAAGGAGTTGTGTAAGGCAGTGTCGGTGTCCATGGGCCTGGGTGTGGAGGCGTTGGAGCATCTG
AGTCCAGGGGAACAGCTTCGGGGGGATTGCATGTACGCCCCACTTTTGGGAGTTCCACCCGCTGTGCGTC
CCACTCCTTGTGCCCCATTGGCCGAATGCAAAGGTTCTCTGCTAGACGACAGCGCAGGCAAGAGCACTGA
AGATACTGCTGAGTATTCCCCTTTCAAGGGAGGTTACACCAAAGGGCTAGAAGGCGAGAGCCTAGGCTGC
TCTGGCAGCGCTGCAGCAGGGAGCTCCGGGACACTTGAACTGCCGTCTACCCTGTCTCTCTACAAGTCCG
GAGCACTGGACGAGGCAGCTGCGTACCAGAGTCGCGACTACTACAACTTTCCACTGGCTCTGGCCGGACC
GCCGCCCCCTCCGCCGCCTCCCCATCCCCACGCTCGCATCAAGCTGGAGAACCCGCTGGACTACGGCAGC
GCCTGGGCGGCTGCGGCGGCGCAGTGCCGCTATGGGGACCTGGCGAGCCTGCATGGCGCGGGTGCAGCGG
GACCCGGTTCTGGGTCACCCTCAGCCGCCGCTTCCTCATCCTGGCACACTCTCTTCACAGCCGAAGAAGG
CCAGTTGTATGGACCGTGTGGTGGTGGTGGGGGTGGTGGCGGCGGCGGCGGCGGCGGCGGCGGCGGCGGC
GGCGAGGCGGGAGCTGTAGCCCCCTACGGCTACACTCGGCCCCCTCAGGGGCTGGCGGGCCAGGAAAGCG
ACTTCACCGCACCTGATGTGTGGTACCCTGGCGGCATGGTGAGCAGAGTGCCCTATCCCAGTCCCACTTG
TGTCAAAAGCGAAATGGGCCCCTGGATGGATAGCTACTCCGGACCTTACGGGGACATGCGTTTGGAGACT
GCCAGGGACCATGTTTTGCCCATTGACTATTACTTTCCACCCCAGAAGACCTGCCTGATCTGTGGAGATG
AAGCTTCTGGGTGTCACTATGGAGCTCTCACATGTGGAAGCTGCAAGGTCTTCTTCAAAAGAGCCGCTGA
AGGGAAACAGAAGTACCTGTGCGCCAGCAGAAATGATTGCACTATTGATAAATTCCGAAGGAAAAATTGT
CCATCTTGTCGTCTTCGGAAATATTATGAAGCAGGGATGACTCTGGGAGCCCGGAAGCTGAAGAAACTTG
GTAATCTGAAACTACAGGAGGAAGGAGAGGCTTCCAGCACCACCAGCCCCACTGAGGAGACAACCCAGAA
GCTGACAGTGTCACACATTGAAGGCTATGAATGTCAGCCCATCTTTCTGAATGTCCTGGAAGCCATTGAG
CCAGGTGTAGTGTGTGCTGGACACGACAACAACCAGCCCGACTCCTTTGCAGCCTTGCTCTCTAGCCTCA
ATGAACTGGGAGAGTGAACCCAGCTTTCTTGTACAAAGTGGTTTAGTAATGAACCGGTCCACCACCACCA
CCACCACTAAGGATCCGGGGTTGGGGTTGCGCCTTTTCCAAGGCAGCCCTGGGTTTGCGCAGGGACGCGG
CTGCTCTGGGCGTGGTTCCGGGAAACGCAGCGGCGCCGACCCTGGGTCTCGCACATTCTTCACGTCCGTT
CGCAGCGTCACCCGGATCTTCGCCGCTACCCTTGTGGGCCCCCCGGCGACGCTTCCTGCTCCGCCCCTAA
GTCGGGAAGGTTCCTTGCGGTTCGCGGCGTGCCGGACGTGACAAACGGAAGCCGCACGTCTCACTAGTAC
CCTCGCAGACGGACAGCGCCAGGGAGCAATGGCAGCGCGCCGACCGCGATGGGCTGTGGCCAATAGCGGC
TGCTCAGCAGGGCGCGCCGAGAGCAGCGGCCGGGAAGGGGCGGTGCGGGAGGCGGGGTGTGGGGCGGTAG
TGTGGGCCCTGTTCCTGCCCGCGCGGTGTTCCGCATTCTGCAAGCCTCCGGAGCGCACGTCGGCAGTCGG
CTCCCTCGTTGACCGAATCACCGACCTCTCTCCCCAGCAATTCACCATGACCGAGTACAAGCCCACGGTG
CGCCTCGCCACCCGCGACGACGTCCCCAGGGCCGTACGCACCCTCGCCGCCGCGTTCGCCGACTACCCCG
CCACGCGCCACACCGTCGATCCGGACCGCCACATCGAGCGGGTCACCGAGCTGCAAGAACTCTTCCTCAC
GCGCGTCGGGCTCGACATCGGCAAGGTGTGGGTCGCGGACGACGGCGCCGCGGTGGCGGTCTGGACCACG
CCGGAGAGCGTCGAAGCGGGGGCGGTGTTCGCCGAGATCGGCCCGCGCATGGCCGAGTTGAGCGGTTCCC
GGCTGGCCGCGCAGCAACAGATGGAAGGCCTCCTGGCGCCGCACCGGCCCAAGGAGCCCGCGTGGTTCCT
GGCCACCGTCGGCGTCTCGCCCGACCACCAGGGCAAGGGTCTGGGCAGCGCCGTCGTGCTCCCCGGAGTG
GAGGCGGCCGAGCGCGCCGGGGTGCCCGCCTTCCTGGAGACCTCCGCGCCCCGCAACCTCCCCTTCTACG
AGCGGCTCGGCTTCACCGTCACCGCCGACGTCGAGGTGCCCGAAGGACCGCGCACCTGGTGCATGACCCG
CAAGCCCGGTGCCGAAGGTAGAGGTTCTCTCCTCACTTGTGGTGATGTTGAAGAAAACCCTGGTCCAATG
TCTAGACTGGACAAGAGCAAAGTCATAAACGGAGCTCTGGAATTACTCAATGGTGTCGGTATCGAAGGCC
TGACGACAAGGAAACTCGCTCAAAAGCTGGGAGTTGAGCAGCCTACCCTGTACTGGCACGTGAAGAACAA
GCGGGCCCTGCTCGATGCCCTGCCAATCGAGATGCTGGACAGGCATCATACCCACTTCTGCCCCCTGGAA
GGCGAGTCATGGCAAGACTTTCTGCGGAACAACGCCAAGTCATACCGCTGTGCTCTCCTCTCACATCGCG
ACGGGGCTAAAGTGCATCTCGGCACCCGCCCAACAGAGAAACAGTACGAAACCCTGGAAAATCAGCTCGC
GTTCCTGTGTCAGCAAGGCTTCTCCCTGGAGAACGCACTGTACGCTCTGTCCGCCGTGGGCCACTTTACA
CTGGGCTGCGTATTGGAGGAACAGGAGCATCAAGTAGCAAAAGAGGAAAGAGAGACACCTACCACCGATT
CTATGCCCCCACTTCTGAGACAAGCAATTGAGCTGTTCGACCGGCAGGGAGCCGAACCTGCCTTCCTTTT
CGGCCTGGAACTAATCATATGTGGCCTGGAGAAACAGCTAAAGTGCGAAAGCGGCGGGCCGACCGACGCC
CTTGACGATTTTGACTTAGACATGCTCCCAGCCGATGCCCTTGACGACTTTGACCTTGATATGCTGCCTG
CTGACGCTCTTGACGATTTTGACCTTGACATGCTCCCCGGGTAACTAAGTAAGGATCGATCCAAGATATC
GTATTCTTAACTATGTTGCTCCTTTTACGCTATGTGGATACGCTGCTTTAATGCCTTTGTATCATGCTAT
TGCTTCCCGTATGGCTTTCATTTTCTCCTCCTTGTATAAATCCTGGTTGCTGTCTCTTTATGAGGAGTTG
TGGCCCGTTGTCAGGCAACGTGGCGTGGTGTGCACTGTGTTTGCTGACGCAACCCCCACTGGTTGGGGCA
TTGCCACCACCTGTCAGCTCCTTTCCGGGACTTTCGCTTTCCCCCTCCCTATTGCCACGGCGGAACTCAT
CGCCGCCTGCCTTGCCCGCTGCTGGACAGGGGCTCGGCTGTTGGGCACTGACAATTCCGTGGTGTTGTCG
GGGAAGCTGACGTCCTTTCCATGGCTGCTCGCCTGTGTTGCCACCTGGATTCTGCGCGGGACGTCCTTCT
GCTACGTCCCTTCGGCCCTCAATCCAGCGGACCTTCCTTCCCGCGGCCTGCTGCCGGCTCTGCGGCCTCT
TCCGCGTCTTCGCCTTCGCCCTCAGACGAGTCGGATCTCCCTTTGGGCCGCCTCCCCGCCTGTTTCGCCT
CGGCGTCCGGACTAGAGGTACCTTTAAGACCAATGACTTACAAGGCAGCTGTAGATCTTAGCCACTTTTT
AAAAGAAAAGGGGGGACTGGAAGGGCTAATTCACTCCCAACGAAGACAAGATCTGCTTTTTGCTTGTACT
GGGTCTCTCTGGTTAGACCAGATCTGAGCCTGGGAGCTCTCTGGCTAACTAGGGAACCCACTGCTTAAGC
CTCAATAAAGCTTGCCTTGAGTGCTTCAAGTAGTGTGTGCCCGTCTGTTGTGTGACTCTGGTAACTAGAG
ATCCCTCAGACCCTTTTAGTCAGTGTGGAAAATCTCTAGCAGTAGTAGTTCATGTCATCTTATTATTCAG
TATTTATAACTTGCAAAGAAATGAATATCAGAGAGTGAGAGGAACTTGTTTATTGCAGCTTATAATGGTT
ACAAATAAAGCAATAGCATCACAAATTTCACAAATAAAGCATTTTTTTCACTGCATTCTAGTTGTGGTTT
GTCCAAACTCATCAATGTATCTTATCATGTCTGGCTCTAGCTATCCCGCCCCTAACTCCGCCCATCCCGC
CCCTAACTCCGCCCAGTTCCGCCCATTCTCCGCCCCATGGCTGACTAATTTTTTTTATTTATGCAGAGGC
CGAGGCCGCCTCGGCCTCTGAGCTATTCCAGAAGTAGTGAGGAGGCTTTTTTGGAGGCCTTTCAAATATG
TATCCGCTCATGAGACAATAACCCTGATAAATGCTTCAATAATATTGAAAAAGGAAGAGTATGAGTATTC
AACATTTCCGTGTCGCCCTTATTCCCTTTTTTGCGGCATTTTGCCTTCCTGTTTTTGCTCACCCAGAAAC
GCTGGTGAAAGTAAAAGATGCTGAAGATCAGTTGGGTGCACGAGTGGGTTACATCGAACTGGATCTCAAC
AGCGGTAAGATCCTTGAGAGTTTTCGCCCCGAAGAACGTTTTCCAATGATGAGCACTTTTAAAGTTCTGC
TATGTGGCGCGGTATTATCCCGTATTGACGCCGGGCAAGAGCAACTCGGTCGCCGCATACACTATTCTCA
GAATGACTTGGTTGAGTACTCACCAGTCACAGAAAAGCATCTTACGGATGGCATGACAGTAAGAGAATTA
TGCAGTGCTGCCATAACCATGAGTGATAACACTGCGGCCAACTTACTTCTGACAACGATCGGAGGACCGA
AGGAGCTAACCGCTTTTTTGCACAACATGGGGGATCATGTAACTCGCCTTGATCGTTGGGAACCGGAGCT
GAATGAAGCCATACCAAACGACGAGCGTGACACCACGATGCCTGTAGCAATGGCAACAACGTTGCGCAAA
CTATTAACTGGCGAACTACTTACTCTAGCTTCCCGGCAACAATTAATAGACTGGATGGAGGCGGATAAAG
TTGCAGGACCACTTCTGCGCTCGGCCCTTCCGGCTGGCTGGTTTATTGCTGATAAATCTGGAGCCGGTGA
GCGTGGGTCTCGCGGTATCATTGCAGCACTGGGGCCAGATGGTAAGCCCTCCCGTATCGTAGTTATCTAC
ACGACGGGGAGTCAGGCAACTATGGATGAACGAAATAGACAGATCGCTGAGATAGGTGCCTCACTGATTA
AGCATTGGTAACTGTCAGACCAAGTTTACTCATATATACTTTAGATTGATTTAAAACTTCATTTTTAATT
TAAAAGGATCTAGGTGAAGATCCTTTTTGATAATCTCATGACCAAAATCCCTTAACGTGAGTTTTCGTTC
CACTGAGCGTCAGACCCCGTAGAAAAGATCAAAGGATCTTCTTGAGATCCTTTTTTTCTGCGCGTAATCT
GCTGCTTGCAAACAAAAAAACCACCGCTACCAGCGGTGGTTTGTTTGCCGGATCAAGAGCTACCAACTCT
TTTTCCGAAGGTAACTGGCTTCAGCAGAGCGCAGATACCAAATACTGTTCTTCTAGTGTAGCCGTAGTTA
GGCCACCACTTCAAGAACTCTGTAGCACCGCCTACATACCTCGCTCTGCTAATCCTGTTACCAGTGGCTG
CTGCCAGTGGCGATAAGTCGTGTCTTACCGGGTTGGACTCAAGACGATAGTTACCGGATAAGGCGCAGCG
GTCGGGCTGAACGGGGGGTTCGTGCACACAGCCCAGCTTGGAGCGAACGACCTACACCGAACTGAGATAC
CTACAGCGTGAGCTATGAGAAAGCGCCACGCTTCCCGAAGGGAGAAAGGCGGACAGGTATCCGGTAAGCG
GCAGGGTCGGAACAGGAGAGCGCACGAGGGAGCTTCCAGGGGGAAACGCCTGGTATCTTTATAGTCCTGT
CGGGTTTCGCCACCTCTGACTTGAGCGTCGATTTTTGTGATGCTCGTCAGGGGGGCGGAGCCTATGGAAA
AACGCCAGCAACGCGGCCTTTTTACGGTTCCTGGCCTTTTGCTGGCCTTTTGCTCACATGTTCTTTCCTG
CGTTATCCCCTGATTCTGTGGATAACCGTATTACCGCCTTTGAGTGAGCTGATACCGCTCGCCGCAGCCG
AACGACCGAGCGCAGCGAGTCAGTGAGCGAGGAAGCGGAAGAGCGCCCAATACGCAAACCGCCTCTCCCC
GCGCGTTGGCCGATTCATTAATGCAGCTGGCACGACAGGTTTCCCGACTGGAAAGCGGGCAGTGAGCGCA
ACGCAATTAATGTGAGTTAGCTCACTCATTAGGCACCCCAGGCTTTACACTTTATGCTTCCGGCTCGTAT
GTTGTGTGGAATTGTGAGCGGATAACAATTTCACACAGGAAACAGCTATGACCATGATTACGCCAAGCGC
GCAATTAACCCTCACTAAAGGGAACAAAAGCTGGAGCTGCAAGCTTAATGTAGTCTTATGCAATACTCTT
GTAGTCTTGCAACATGGTAACGATGAGTTAGCAACATGCCTTACAAGGAGAGAAAAAGCACCGTGCATGC
CGATTGGTGGAAGTAAGGTGGTACGATCGTGCCTTATTAGGAAGGCAACAGACGGGTCTGACATGGATTG
GACGAACCACTGAATTGCCGCATTGCAGAGATATTGTATTTAAGTGCCTAGCTCGATACATAAACGGGTC
TCTCTGGTTAGACCAGATCTGAGCCTGGGAGCTCTCTGGCTAACTAGGGAACCCACTGCTTAAGCCTCAA
TAAAGCTTGCCTTGAGTGCTTCAAGTAGTGTGTGCCCGTCTGTTGTGTGACTCTGGTAACTAGAGATCCC
TCAGACCCTTTTAGTCAGTGTGGAAAATCTCTAGCAGTGGCGCCCGAACAGGGACTTGAAAGCGAAAGGG
AAACCAGAGGAGCTCTCTCGACGCAGGACTCGGCTTGCTGAAGCGCGCACGGCAAGAGGCGAGGGGCGGC
GACTGGTGAGTACGCCAAAAATTTTGACTAGCGGAGGCTAGAAGGAGAGAGATGGGTGCGAGAGCGTCAG
TATTAAGCGGGGGAGAATTAGATCGCGATGGGAAAAAATTCGGTTAAGGCCAGGGGGAAAGAAAAAATAT
AAATTAAAACATATAGTATGGGCAAGCAGGGAGCTAGAACGATTCGCAGTTAATCCTGGCCTGTTAGAAA
CATCAGAAGGCTGTAGACAAATACTGGGACAGCTACAACCATCCCTTCAGACAGGATCAGAAGAACTTAG
ATCATTATATAATACAGTAGCAACCCTCTATTGTGTGCATCAAAGGATAGAGATAAAAGACACCAAGGAA
GCTTTAGACAAGATAGAGGAAGAGCAAAACAAAAGTAAGACCACCGCACAGCAAGCGGCCGCTGATCTTC
AGACCTGGAGGAGGAGATATGAGGGACAATTGGAGAAGTGAATTATATAAATATAAAGTAGTAAAAATTG
AACCATTAGGAGTAGCACCCACCAAGGCAAAGAGAAGAGTGGTGCAGAGAGAAAAAAGAGCAGTGGGAAT
AGGAGCTTTGTTCCTTGGGTTCTTGGGAGCAGCAGGAAGCACTATGGGCGCAGCGTCAATGACGCTGACG
GTACAGGCCAGACAATTATTGTCTGGTATAGTGCAGCAGCAGAACAATTTGCTGAGGGCTATTGAGGCGC
AACAGCATCTGTTGCAACTCACAGTCTGGGGCATCAAGCAGCTCCAGGCAAGAATCCTGGCTGTGGAAAG
ATACCTAAAGGATCAACAGCTCCTGGGGATTTGGGGTTGCTCTGGAAAACTCATTTGCACCACTGCTGTG
CCTTGGAATGCTAGTTGGAGTAATAAATCTCTGGAACAGATTTGGAATCACACGACCTGGATGGAGTGGG
ACAGAGAAATTAACAATTACACAAGCTTAATACACTCCTTAATTGAAGAATCGCAAAACCAGCAAGAAAA
GAATGAACAAGAATTATTGGAATTAGATAAATGGGCAAGTTTGTGGAATTGGTTTAACATAACAAATTGG
CTGTGGTATATAAAATTATTCATAATGATAGTAGGAGGCTTGGTAGGTTTAAGAATAGTTTTTGCTGTAC
TTTCTATAGTGAATAGAGTTAGGCAGGGATATTCACCATTATCGTTTCAGACCCACCTCCCAACCCCGAG
GGGACAATTCTCGACCTCGAGACAAATGGCAGTATTCATCCACAATTTTAAAAGAAAAGGGGGGATTGGG
GGGTACAGTGCAGGGGAAAGAATAGTAGACATAATAGCAACAGACATACAAACTAAAGAATTACAAAAAC
AAATTACAAAAATTCAAAATTTTCGGGTTTATTACAGGGACAGCAGAGATCCACTTTGGCCGCGAATCGA
TATGTCGAGTTTAC
Features (pLannotate 1.2.2; 28 found; start..end, strand, type, name):
    328..352     +  protein_bind   attB1: mutant version of attB; recombination site for the Gateway® BP reaction BP Clonase™
    359..2491    +  CDS            AR (fragment): ANDR_PANTR - Also known as NR3C4. Experimental evidence at protein level: Swiss-Prot protein existence level 1. Steroid hormone receptors are ligand-activated transcription factors that regulate eukaryotic gene expression and affect cellular proliferation and differentiation in target tissues. Transcription factor activity is modulated by bound coactivator and corepressor proteins like ZBTB7A that recruits NCOR1 and NCOR2 to the androgen response elements/ARE on target genes, negatively regulating androgen receptor signaling and androgen-induced cell proliferation. Transcription activation is
   2509..2527    +  CDS            9xHis (fragment): 9xHis affinity tag
   2537..3047    +  promoter       hPGK promoter: human phosphoglycerate kinase 1 promoter
   3057..3653    +  CDS            PuroR (fragment): puromycin N-acetyltransferase; pac from Streptomyces; confers resistance to puromycin
   3708..4405    +  CDS            rtTA3 (fragment): reverse tetracycline transactivator 3 activates expression from Tet-responsive promoters in the presence of doxycycline
   4335..4445    +  CDS            VP48: 3 tandem repeats of the minimal activation domain of herpes simplex virus VP16 (Cheng et al., 2013)
   4481..5029    +  misc_feature   WPRE (fragment): woodchuck hepatitis virus posttranscriptional regulatory element
   5055..5126    +  CDS            nef (fragment): NEF_HV1Z2 - Experimental evidence at protein level: Swiss-Prot protein existence level 1. Extracellular Nef protein targets CD4(+) T-lymphocytes for apoptosis by interacting with CXCR4 surface receptors. From Human immunodeficiency virus type 1 group M subtype D (isolate Z2/CDC-Z34) (HIV-1).
   5128..5361    +  LTR            3' LTR (ΔU3): self-inactivating 3' long terminal repeat (LTR) from HIV-1
   5433..5554    +  polyA_signal   SV40 poly(A) signal: SV40 polyadenylation signal
   5594..5729    +  rep_origin     SV40 ori: SV40 origin of replication
   5737..5800    +  promoter       AmpR promoter: bla
   5801..6661    +  CDS            AmpR: β-lactamase; bla; confers resistance to ampicillin, carbenicillin, and related antibiotics
   6832..7420    +  rep_origin     ori: high-copy-number ColE1/pMB1/pBR322/pUC origin of replication
   7603..7695    +  CDS            lacI (fragment): lac repressor; lacI; The lac repressor binds to the lac operator to inhibit transcription in E. coli. This inhibition can be relieved by adding lactose or isopropyl-β-D-thiogalactopyranoside (IPTG).
   7708..7729    +  protein_bind   CAP binding site: CAP binding activates transcription in the presence of cAMP. E. coli catabolite activator protein
   7744..7774    +  promoter       lac promoter: promoter for the E. coli lac operon
   7782..7798    +  protein_bind   lac operator: The lac repressor binds to the lac operator to inhibit transcription in E. coli. This inhibition can be relieved by adding lactose or isopropyl-β-D-thiogalactopyranoside (IPTG). lac repressor encoded by lacI
   7843..7861    +  promoter       T3 promoter: promoter for bacteriophage T3 RNA polymerase
   7889..8115    +  promoter       RSV promoter: Rous sarcoma virus enhancer/promoter
   8116..8296    +  LTR            5' LTR (truncated): truncated 5' long terminal repeat (LTR) from HIV-1
   8343..8468    +  misc_feature   HIV-1 Ψ: packaging signal of human immunodeficiency virus type 1
   8452..8815    +  CDS            HIV-1 gag (fragment): gag protein from human immunodeficiency virus 1; gag
   8961..9194    +  misc_feature   RRE: The Rev response element (RRE) of HIV-1 allows for Rev-dependent mRNA export from the nucleus to the cytoplasm.
   9571..9595    +  CDS            Rev (fragment): human immunodeficiency virus 1 (HIV-1) Rev protein; rev; enhances nuclear export of unspliced and incompletely spliced viral mRNAs
   9636..9753    +  misc_feature   cPPT/CTS: central polypurine tract and central termination sequence of HIV-1
   9807..307     +  promoter       tight TRE promoter (across the origin): Tet-responsive promoter PTight, consisting of seven tet operator sequences followed by the minimal CMV promoter
