[The description below was written by a language model from this plasmid's Addgene catalogue record and pLannotate feature annotations shown in this document.]
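Description:
pDRM56 tet-AR(1-707)C617Y is a third-generation-style, self-inactivating lentiviral expression vector built on the pCW57.1 backbone, made by Gateway cloning (an attB1 site sits just upstream of the insert). It is propagated in E. coli through a high-copy ColE1/pUC-type origin with ampicillin resistance. The viral portion comprises an RSV promoter driving a truncated HIV-1 5' LTR, the Ψ packaging signal with a gag fragment, the RRE, cPPT/CTS, a WPRE and a ΔU3 3' LTR. These elements allow the genome to be packaged when helper functions are supplied in trans and leave the integrated provirus without LTR promoter activity. An SV40 poly(A) signal and SV40 origin lie outside the 3' LTR.

The payload is a human androgen receptor truncated to residues 1-707 and carrying C617Y, a loss-of-function substitution in the DNA-binding domain. The depositor also notes an R211A change and a short glycine deletion (466-470), neither known to affect function. The catalogue lists the promoter as CMV, but the feature table shows this to be the tight TRE promoter: seven tet operators fused to a minimal CMV promoter. A short partial His-tag match is annotated downstream of the coding sequence, and the record does not say whether it is translated. A separate constitutive hPGK promoter drives puromycin resistance followed by the rtTA3 reverse tetracycline transactivator, so a single vector provides selection of transduced mammalian cells and doxycycline-inducible AR expression.

The construct serves as the DNA-binding-defective counterpart to pDRM55 for comparative studies, and comes from work on androgen receptor function in estrogen receptor-positive breast cancer. The sequenced record is slightly shorter than the listed total size (9,814 versus 9,829 bp).
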