Addgene plasmid #183504: pDRM56 tet-AR(1-707)C617Y
Purpose: Lentiviral vector expressing a doxycycline-inducible truncated DNA-binding mutant androgen receptor (AR mutant C617Y)
Depositing lab: Wayne Tilley. Depositing organization: Adelaide University. Publication: The androgen receptor is a tumor suppressor in estrogen receptor-positive breast cancer. Hickey TE, Selth LA, Chia KM, Laven-Law G, Milioli HH, Roden D, Jindal S, Hui M, Finlay-Schultz J, Ebrahimie E, Birrell SN, Stelloo S, Iggo R, Alexandrou S, Caldon CE, Abdel-Fatah TM, Ellis IO, Zwart W, Palmieri C, Sartorius CA, Swarbrick A, Lim E, Carroll JS, Tilley WD. Nat Med. 2021 Feb;27(2):310-320. doi: 10.1038/s41591-020-01168-7. Epub 2021 Jan 18. PubMed 33462444.
Backbone
  Vector backbone: pCW57.1
  Backbone manufacturer: David Root (Addgene plasmid # 41393)
  Backbone size w/o insert (bp): 7705
  Total vector size (bp): 9829
  Vector type: Mammalian Expression, Lentiviral
  Selectable markers: Puromycin
Growth in bacteria
  Bacterial resistance: Ampicillin, 100 μg/mL
  Growth temperature: 30°C
  Growth strain: NEB Stable
  Copy number: High Copy
Gene/Insert
  Gene/Insert name: Androgen receptor (alt name: AR)
  Species: H. sapiens (human)
  Insert size (bp): 2124
  Mutation: Truncated mutant AR; spans AR 1-707 aa, and contains a C617Y loss-of-function mutation in the DNA binding domain (c.1850 G>A)
  Entrez Gene: AR (a.k.a. AIS, AR8, DHTR, HUMARA, HYSP1, KD, NR3C4, SBMA, SMAX1, TFM)
  Promoter: CMV
  Cloning method: Gateway Cloning
  Sequencing primers: 5′ CMV F (GAGCTCGTTTAGTGAACCGTC); 3′ hPGK R (CCCAGGGCTGCCTTGGAAAAG)
Terms and licenses: Academic/Nonprofit Terms; Industry Terms: Not Available to Industry
Depositor comments: Pair with pDRM55 (Addgene #183503)for comparative studies. Please note: Plasmid contains a R211A mutation and Gly 466-470 deletion in AR(1-707)C617Y. These differences are not known to affect plasmid function.
How to cite: pDRM56 tet-AR(1-707)C617Y was a gift from Wayne Tilley (Addgene plasmid # 183504 ; http://n2t.net/addgene:183504 ; RRID:Addgene_183504)
